>Addgene plasmid #18426 | T4 Lysozyme Core 10 I103V | addgene partial sequence | sequence record 24212 | 3primeUP
GCTANTGAAAAAAGCCCGCTCATTAGGCGGGCTCAGATCTGCTCATGTTTTGACAGCTTATCATCGATAA
GCTTCGGCAATAAATTCTTGATATGTTTTCATATGTTTCCTTTAAATATTTTAATTAGTAATTGTCTATT
CAAGTAATTGTGAATATACTATCACAATTCCAAGAGAAAGTAAACAGCTTTATAGATTTTTATACGCGTC
CCAAGTGCCAGTTCTAAACACTGTAATGATTCGTTTTGCGCGATTAGGTGTTTGATTATACCATCTAGAT
TTAGCAAAGTTAACTGCTGCTTCATCCCAGCGTTTTTGTTGAAGGTAACGTAAAGAGTTAGTAAATCCTG
CCGCACCGGTTTCTCCAATTTGGAAAACCAGATTAACCAATGCAGCGCGACGAACCGCATCAAGAGAATC
ATAAATCGGTTTTAATTTAGCATTTCTCAGAATTCCGCGAACAGCAGCATCAACATCCTGATTAAAGAGT
TTTTCAGCCTCATCTTTTGTAATTACACCATTAGTATTACGCCCAATAGCTTTATCTAATTCAGATTTAG
CAGCATTAAGTGATGGACTTTTTGTAAGCAAATGACCGATGCCAATAGTGTAATAGCCTTCTGTGTCTTT
ATAGATTTTAAGTCTAAGACCTTCATCTATACGTAACATTTCAAATATATTCATAATACCTCCTAAGCAT
CGATGGATCCTGTTTCCTGTGTGAAATTGTTATCCGCTCACAATTCCACACATTATACGAGCCGATGATT
AATTGTCAACAGGGGGATGGGGAGTAGCTGANCTGTTCCTGGTGAATTGTAN
