[The description below was written by a language model from this plasmid's Addgene catalogue record.]
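Description:
T4 Lysozyme Core 10 I103V is a bacterial expression plasmid built on the pHS1403 backbone (about 5 kb without insert). It carries a mutant version of the bacteriophage T4 lysozyme gene (gene e) as an insert of roughly 600 bp. The plasmid is maintained in E. coli at high copy number under ampicillin selection. The record gives no feature table and does not state the promoter driving expression, the origin of replication, or any fusion tags, so these details cannot be described here.

The insert was cloned between BamHI and HindIII sites, both of which are retained. According to the depositor, the BamHI site lies 27 bp from the start codon and the HindIII site 115 bp from the stop codon, so the fragment includes short flanking untranslated regions around the coding sequence. The listed substitutions are V87I, I100V, M102L, M106I, V111A, M120Y, L133F, V149I and T152V, made in the "WT*" background, a term conventionally used for the cysteine-free pseudo-wild-type T4 lysozyme. The changes mostly swap one hydrophobic residue for another, which fits the "Core 10" name for a multiply substituted hydrophobic-core variant. The "I103V" in the construct name has no matching entry in the mutation field. It may mean that position 103 of the ten-site core design carries valine rather than isoleucine, but the record does not explain this.

No purpose is stated explicitly. A construct of this kind is suited to producing recombinant lysozyme variants in bacteria for studies of protein stability, core packing and structure.
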