Addgene plasmid #18426: T4 Lysozyme Core 10 I103V
Depositing lab: Brian Matthews. Depositing organization: University of Oregon.
Backbone
  Vector backbone: pHS1403
  Backbone size w/o insert (bp): 5000
  Vector type: Bacterial Expression
Growth in bacteria
  Bacterial resistance: Ampicillin, 100 μg/mL
  Growth temperature: 37°C
  Growth strain: DH5alpha
  Copy number: High Copy
Gene/Insert
  Gene/Insert name: T4 Lysozyme (alt name: Core 10 I103V)
  Species: Bacteriophage T4
  Insert size (bp): 600
  Mutation: V87I I100V M102L M106I V111A M120Y L133F V149I T152V WT*
  GenBank ID: NP_049736
  Entrez Gene: e (a.k.a. T4p123)
  Cloning method: Restriction Enzyme; 5′ cloning site BamHI (not destroyed); 3′ cloning site HindIII (not destroyed)
  Sequencing primers: 5′ na; 3′ GGCGTATCACGAGGCCC
Terms and licenses: Academic/Nonprofit Terms; Industry Terms: Not Available to Industry
Depositor comments: The BamHI site is 27 bp from the ATG and the HindIII site is 115 bp from the stop.
How to cite: T4 Lysozyme Core 10 I103V was a gift from Brian Matthews (Addgene plasmid # 18426 ; http://n2t.net/addgene:18426 ; RRID:Addgene_18426)
